>Addgene plasmid #65222 | pLXSN-Axl | addgene partial sequence | sequence record 165284 | pLXSN5 5'-CCCTTGAACCTCCTCGTTCGACC-3'
CCTCACTCCTTCTCTAGGCGCCGGAATTCCGGGAGCCCAGCAACTTCTGAGGAAAGTTTGGCACCCATGG
CGTGGCGGTGCCCCAGGATGGGCAGGGTCCCGCTGGCCTGGTGCTTGGCGCTGTGCGGCTGGGCGTGCAT
GGCCCCCAGGGGCACGCAGGCTGAAGAAAGTCCCTTCGTGGGCAACCCAGGGAATATCACAGGTGCCCGG
GGACTCACGGGCACCCTTCGGTGTCAGCTCCAGGTTCAGGGAGAGCCCCCCGAGGTACATTGGCTTCGGG
ATGGACAGATCCTGGAGCTCGCGGACAGCACCCAGACCCAGGTGCCCCTGGGTGAGGATGAACAGGATGA
CTGGATAGTGGTCAGCCAGCTCAGAATCACCTCCCTGCAGCTTTCCGACACGGGACAGTACCAGTGTTTG
GTGTTTCTGGGACATCAGACCTTCGTGTCCCAGCCTGGCTATGTTGGGCTGGAGGGCTTGCCTTACTTCC
TGGAGGAGCCCGAAGACAGGACTGTGGCCGCCAACACCCCCTTCAACCTGAGCTGCCAAGCTCAGGGACC
CCCAGAGCCCGTGGACCTACTCTGGCTCCAGGATGCTGTCCCCCTGGCCACGGCTCCAGGTCACGGCCCC
CAGCGCAGCCTGCATGTTCCAGGGCTGAACAAGACATCCTCTTTCTCCTGCGAAGCCCATAACGCCAAGG
GGGTCACCACATCCCGCACAGCCACCATCACAGTGCTCCCCCAGCAGCCCCGTAACCTCCACCTGGTCTC
CCGCCAACCCACGGAGCTGGAGGTGGCTTGGACTC
