>Addgene plasmid #65222 | pLXSN-Axl | addgene partial sequence | sequence record 165285 | pBABE3 5'-ACCCTAACTGACACACATTCC-3'
AGGTGGAGGGTTGTCTCAGGCACCATCCTCCTGCCCTGGGGCTGCTGGGGAGCCCCTATCAGCAGGCTGA
GCGGGGCTAGGGGTTGTGGAAGGGCAGAGGACATAGCGTCCAGCAGGATGGACCTCAGCCGCAGTGAGGC
AGCTACAGGAATCCTTAGGGTCTGGCTGGGTTGGGGGGTCAGCTCCTCCTGCAGCTCCAGGGGGTTCAGG
ATAACCTCCACCCTCATCCATGTTGACATAGAGGATTTCGTCAGGCTCCTGGGCAGGAGGCAAGGCCTTC
AGTGTGTTCTCCAAATCTTCCCGCAGCTCTGTAAAACTTGGCCGGTCCTGGGGATTTAGCTCCCAGCACC
GCGACATCAAGGCATACAGTCCATCCAGACAGTCCGCAGGCTGCTTCAGGCGATTTCCCTGGCGCAGATA
GTCATAAATCTCGCTGTTCTCCACGCCCGGATATGGGGTTTGGCCTCTTGTGGCAATCTCCCACATTGTC
ACCCCGAAGGACCACACATCGCTCTTGCTGGTGTAGACACGGTCAGCTAGACTCTCAATGGCAATCCACT
TGACTGGCATCTTGGCGATACGTCCCTGGCGGTAGTAGTCCCCATTGTAGATCTTCTTGGAGAGCCCGAA
GTCCGCCACACACACGGACATGTTCTCATTCAGCATGCAGTTCCTGGCCGCCAGGTCCCGGTGTATGAAT
CTCTTGGTACTCAGATACTCCATGCCACTGGCGATGTCTGCCATGAACTTCACTAGCATCTGAGTGGGCA
GGTACACTGGCTGGTCCCCGAGCCGGGAATAGAGGAGGAAGCTGTGTAGGTCTC
