[The description below was written by a language model from this plasmid's Addgene catalogue record.]
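Description:
pLXSN-Axl is a retroviral mammalian expression plasmid built on the commercial pLXSN backbone, carrying the human AXL cDNA. AXL (also known as UFO, ARK, JTK11 or Tyro7) encodes a receptor tyrosine kinase. The insert of about 2.7 kb sits between EcoRI and BamHI sites, both of which remain intact, giving a total construct of roughly 8.6 kb from a backbone of about 5.9 kb. In bacteria the plasmid is selected with ampicillin and is recorded as low copy. No feature table is provided, so the origin of replication and other backbone elements are not itemised in the record.

Expression of AXL is driven by the retroviral long terminal repeat (LTR), as stated in the record. The pLXSN name reflects the general layout of this vector family: LTR, inserted gene, an internal SV40 promoter, and a neomycin resistance gene. This is consistent with the listed neomycin marker, which allows G418 selection of stably transduced or transfected mammalian cells. As a retroviral vector, the plasmid is normally introduced into a packaging cell line that supplies the viral structural and enzymatic proteins in trans. The region between the LTRs is then packaged into replication-defective particles, which integrate the AXL and neomycin resistance cassette into the genome of dividing target cells. No epitope tag, reporter or mutation is recorded for the insert.

The stated purpose is expression of AXL in mammalian cells, and the associated publication concerns AXL as a potential therapeutic target in breast cancer progression. This suggests use in generating stable AXL-overexpressing cell lines for studies of receptor signalling and tumour cell behaviour.
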