Addgene plasmid #65222: pLXSN-Axl
Purpose: Expression of Axl in mammalian cells
Depositing lab: Axel Ullrich. Depositing organization: Max Planck Institute of Biochemistry. Publication: AXL is a potential target for therapeutic intervention in breast cancer progression. Zhang YX, Knyazev PG, Cheburkin YV, Sharma K, Knyazev YP, Orfi L, Szabadkai I, Daub H, Keri G, Ullrich A. Cancer Res. 2008 Mar 15;68(6):1905-15. doi: 10.1158/0008-5472.CAN-07-2661. PubMed 18339872.
Backbone
  Vector backbone: pLXSN
  Backbone manufacturer: Clontech
  Backbone size w/o insert (bp): 5900
  Total vector size (bp): 8600
  Vector type: Mammalian Expression, Retroviral
  Selectable markers: Neomycin (select with G418)
Growth in bacteria
  Bacterial resistance: Ampicillin, 100 μg/mL
  Growth temperature: 37°C
  Growth strain: DH5alpha
  Copy number: Low Copy
Gene/Insert
  Gene/Insert name: AXL
  Species: H. sapiens (human)
  Insert size (bp): 2700
  GenBank ID: NM_021913
  Entrez Gene: AXL (a.k.a. ARK, AXL3, JTK11, Tyro7, UFO)
  Promoter: LTR
  Cloning method: Restriction Enzyme; 5′ cloning site EcoRI (not destroyed); 3′ cloning site BamHI (not destroyed)
  Sequencing primers: 5′ CTCTCCCCCTTGAACCTC; 3′ GACTTTCCACACCCTAACTG
Terms and licenses: Academic/Nonprofit Terms; Industry Terms: Not Available to Industry
How to cite: pLXSN-Axl was a gift from Axel Ullrich (Addgene plasmid # 65222 ; http://n2t.net/addgene:65222 ; RRID:Addgene_65222)
